Addgene plasmid #144134: TFORF2607
Purpose: Lentiviral vector for overexpressing transcription factor ORFs with unique 24-bp barcodes. Barcodes facilitate identification of transcription factors in pooled screens.
Depositing lab: Feng Zhang. Depositing organization: Broad Institute. Publication: A transcription factor atlas of directed differentiation. Joung J, Ma S, Tay T, Geiger-Schuller KR, Kirchgatterer PC, Verdine VK, Guo B, Arias-Garcia MA, Allen WE, Singh A, Kuksenko O, Abudayyeh OO, Gootenberg JS, Fu Z, Macrae RK, Buenrostro JD, Regev A, Zhang F. Cell. 2023 Jan 5;186(1):209-229.e26. doi: 10.1016/j.cell.2022.11.026. PubMed 36608654.
Backbone
  Vector backbone: pLX_TRC317
  Backbone manufacturer: Broad Institute Genetic Perturbation Platform
  Backbone size w/o insert (bp): 8264
  Vector type: Mammalian Expression, Lentiviral
  Selectable markers: Puromycin
Growth in bacteria
  Bacterial resistance: Ampicillin, 100 μg/mL
  Growth temperature: 30°C
  Growth strain: NEB Stable
  Copy number: High Copy
Gene/Insert
  Gene/Insert name: DMTF1
  Species: H. sapiens (human)
  Insert size (bp): 2120
  Entrez Gene: DMTF1 (a.k.a. DMP1, DMTF, hDMP1)
  Promoter: EF1a
  Cloning method: Unknown
  Sequencing primers: 5′ GGGTGGAGACTGAAGTTAGGCCAG; 3′ CACATAGCGTAAAAGGAGCAACATAG
Terms and licenses: Academic/Nonprofit Terms; Industry Terms: Not Available to Industry
Depositor comments: NM_001142326,ENST00000432937 . The transcription factor ORF portion of this plasmid was synthesized by Genewiz. Please test multiple small colonies in case of plasmid recombination. To make this collection available in a timely manner, a portion of this collection was not fully sequenced by Addgene. If an Addgene verified full plasmid sequence is not available, please contact us prior to placing an order to request the full sequence.
How to cite: TFORF2607 was a gift from Feng Zhang (Addgene plasmid # 144134 ; http://n2t.net/addgene:144134 ; RRID:Addgene_144134)
