[The description below was written by a language model from this plasmid's Addgene catalogue record and pLannotate feature annotations shown in this document.]
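Description:
TFORF2607 is a lentiviral mammalian expression plasmid built on the pLX_TRC317 backbone that carries the human transcription factor DMTF1 (also known as DMP1) as an overexpression ORF. It belongs to a barcoded transcription factor ORF collection in which each clone carries a unique 24-bp barcode, so that individual factors can be identified by sequencing in pooled screens. The barcode itself is not annotated in the feature table. In bacteria the plasmid replicates from a high-copy ColE1/pUC-type origin and is selected with ampicillin through the bla gene. An f1 origin and remnants of a lac/lacZα cloning region with T7 and T3 promoters are also present. The depositor warns that the plasmid may recombine during propagation, a known risk for constructs with repeated LTR sequences.

The transfer cassette has a third-generation layout: an RSV promoter drives a truncated HIV-1 5' LTR, followed by the Ψ packaging signal with a gag fragment, the Rev response element and a cPPT/CTS, and it ends in a self-inactivating ΔU3 3' LTR with a downstream SV40 polyadenylation signal. Within the provirus, SV40 early promoter and origin sequences lie upstream of the puromycin N-acetyltransferase gene, allowing selection of transduced cells. A separate EF-1α promoter gives strong constitutive expression of the DMTF1 ORF. A WPRE downstream of the ORF enhances transcript stability and expression. The short U6 promoter fragment annotated between the ORF and the WPRE is probably a residual or primer-binding sequence rather than a functional promoter. DMTF1 is a transcriptional activator of the CDKN2A/ARF locus linked to p53-dependent growth arrest. The construct is intended for viral delivery and stable overexpression of this factor, alone or in pooled screens such as directed differentiation studies.
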