Features (pLannotate 1.2.2; 31 found; start..end, strand, type, name):
      5..231     +  promoter       RSV promoter: Rous sarcoma virus enhancer/promoter
    232..412     +  LTR            5' LTR (truncated): truncated 5' long terminal repeat (LTR) from HIV-1
    459..584     +  misc_feature   HIV-1 Ψ: packaging signal of human immunodeficiency virus type 1
    568..931     +  CDS            HIV-1 gag (fragment): gag protein from human immunodeficiency virus 1; gag
   1077..1310    +  misc_feature   RRE: The Rev response element (RRE) of HIV-1 allows for Rev-dependent mRNA export from the nucleus to the cytoplasm.
   1687..1713    +  CDS            Rev (fragment): human immunodeficiency virus 1 (HIV-1) Rev protein; rev; enhances nuclear export of unspliced and incompletely spliced viral mRNAs
   1720..1743    +  promoter       SV40 promoter (fragment): SV40 early promoter
   1744..1815    +  promoter       SV40 promoter (fragment): SV40 enhancer and early promoter
   1839..1974    +  rep_origin     SV40 ori: SV40 origin of replication
   2020..2616    +  CDS            PuroR (fragment): puromycin N-acetyltransferase; pac from Streptomyces; confers resistance to puromycin
   2665..2782    +  misc_feature   cPPT/CTS: central polypurine tract and central termination sequence of HIV-1
   2847..2913    +  CDS            small t antigen (fragment): SV40 (simian virus 40) small t antigen
   2920..4098    +  promoter       EF-1α promoter: strong constitutive promoter for human elongation factor EF-1α
   4112..6130    +  CDS            DMTF1 (fragment): DMTF1_HUMAN - Also known as DMP1. Experimental evidence at protein level: Swiss-Prot protein existence level 1. Transcriptional activator which activates the CDKN2A/ARF locus in response to Ras-Raf signaling, thereby promoting p53/TP53- dependent growth arrest (By similarity). Binds to the consensus sequence 5'-CCCG[GT]ATGT-3' (By similarity). Isoform 1 may cooperate with MYB to activate transcription of the ANPEP gene. Isoform 2 may antagonize transcriptional activation by isoform 1. From Homo sapiens (Human).
   6146..6199    +  promoter       U6 promoter (fragment): RNA polymerase III promoter for human U6 snRNA
   6241..6829    +  misc_feature   WPRE: woodchuck hepatitis virus posttranscriptional regulatory element
   6880..6899    +  misc_feature   cPPT/CTS (fragment): central polypurine tract and central termination sequence of HIV-1
   6901..7134    +  LTR            3' LTR (ΔU3): self-inactivating 3' long terminal repeat (LTR) from HIV-1
   7212..7333    +  polyA_signal   SV40 poly(A) signal: SV40 polyadenylation signal
   7373..7508    +  rep_origin     SV40 ori: SV40 origin of replication
   7529..7547    -  promoter       T7 promoter: promoter for bacteriophage T7 RNA polymerase
   7555..7710    +  CDS            lacZα (fragment): LacZα fragment of β-galactosidase; lacZ fragment
   7715..8143    +  rep_origin     f1 ori (sequence partly withheld): f1 bacteriophage origin of replication; arrow indicates direction of (+) strand synthesis
   8196..8300    +  promoter       AmpR promoter: bla
   8301..9161    +  CDS            AmpR: β-lactamase; bla; confers resistance to ampicillin, carbenicillin, and related antibiotics
   9332..9920    +  rep_origin     ori: high-copy-number ColE1/pMB1/pBR322/pUC origin of replication
  10103..10195   +  CDS            lacI (fragment): lac repressor; lacI; The lac repressor binds to the lac operator to inhibit transcription in E. coli. This inhibition can be relieved by adding lactose or isopropyl-β-D-thiogalactopyranoside (IPTG).
  10208..10229   +  protein_bind   CAP binding site: CAP binding activates transcription in the presence of cAMP. E. coli catabolite activator protein
  10244..10274   +  promoter       lac promoter: promoter for the E. coli lac operon
  10282..10298   +  protein_bind   lac operator: The lac repressor binds to the lac operator to inhibit transcription in E. coli. This inhibition can be relieved by adding lactose or isopropyl-β-D-thiogalactopyranoside (IPTG). lac repressor encoded by lacI
  10343..10361   +  promoter       T3 promoter: promoter for bacteriophage T3 RNA polymerase
>Addgene plasmid #144134 | TFORF2607 | addgene full sequence | sequence record 471155 | Addgene NGS Result
TTAATGTAGTCTTATGCAATACTCTTGTAGTCTTGCAACATGGTAACGATGAGTTAGCAACATGCCTTAC
AAGGAGAGAAAAAGCACCGTGCATGCCGATTGGTGGAAGTAAGGTGGTACGATCGTGCCTTATTAGGAAG
GCAACAGACGGGTCTGACATGGATTGGACGAACCACTGAATTGCCGCATTGCAGAGATATTGTATTTAAG
TGCCTAGCTCGATACATAAACGGGTCTCTCTGGTTAGACCAGATCTGAGCCTGGGAGCTCTCTGGCTAAC
TAGGGAACCCACTGCTTAAGCCTCAATAAAGCTTGCCTTGAGTGCTTCAAGTAGTGTGTGCCCGTCTGTT
GTGTGACTCTGGTAACTAGAGATCCCTCAGACCCTTTTAGTCAGTGTGGAAAATCTCTAGCAGTGGCGCC
CGAACAGGGACTTGAAAGCGAAAGGGAAACCAGAGGAGCTCTCTCGACGCAGGACTCGGCTTGCTGAAGC
GCGCACGGCAAGAGGCGAGGGGCGGCGACTGGTGAGTACGCCAAAAATTTTGACTAGCGGAGGCTAGAAG
GAGAGAGATGGGTGCGAGAGCGTCAGTATTAAGCGGGGGAGAATTAGATCGCGATGGGAAAAAATTCGGT
TAAGGCCAGGGGGAAAGAAAAAATATAAATTAAAACATATAGTATGGGCAAGCAGGGAGCTAGAACGATT
CGCAGTTAATCCTGGCCTGTTAGAAACATCAGAAGGCTGTAGACAAATACTGGGACAGCTACAACCATCC
CTTCAGACAGGATCAGAAGAACTTAGATCATTATATAATACAGTAGCAACCCTCTATTGTGTGCATCAAA
GGATAGAGATAAAAGACACCAAGGAAGCTTTAGACAAGATAGAGGAAGAGCAAAACAAAAGTAAGACCAC
CGCACAGCAAGCGGCCGCTGATCTTCAGACCTGGAGGAGGAGATATGAGGGACAATTGGAGAAGTGAATT
ATATAAATATAAAGTAGTAAAAATTGAACCATTAGGAGTAGCACCCACCAAGGCAAAGAGAAGAGTGGTG
CAGAGAGAAAAAAGAGCAGTGGGAATAGGAGCTTTGTTCCTTGGGTTCTTGGGAGCAGCAGGAAGCACTA
TGGGCGCAGCGTCAATGACGCTGACGGTACAGGCCAGACAATTATTGTCTGGTATAGTGCAGCAGCAGAA
CAATTTGCTGAGGGCTATTGAGGCGCAACAGCATCTGTTGCAACTCACAGTCTGGGGCATCAAGCAGCTC
CAGGCAAGAATCCTGGCTGTGGAAAGATACCTAAAGGATCAACAGCTCCTGGGGATTTGGGGTTGCTCTG
GAAAACTCATTTGCACCACTGCTGTGCCTTGGAATGCTAGTTGGAGTAATAAATCTCTGGAACAGATTTG
GAATCACACGACCTGGATGGAGTGGGACAGAGAAATTAACAATTACACAAGCTTAATACACTCCTTAATT
GAAGAATCGCAAAACCAGCAAGAAAAGAATGAACAAGAATTATTGGAATTAGATAAATGGGCAAGTTTGT
GGAATTGGTTTAACATAACAAATTGGCTGTGGTATATAAAATTATTCATAATGATAGTAGGAGGCTTGGT
AGGTTTAAGAATAGTTTTTGCTGTACTTTCTATAGTGAATAGAGTTAGGCAGGGATATTCACCATTATCG
TTTCAGACCCACCTCCCAACCCCGAGGGGACCCATGCATTGCATCTCAATTAGTCAGCAACCAGGTGTGG
AAAGTCCCCAGGCTCCCCAGCAGGCAGAAGTATGCAAAGCATGCGTCTCAATTAGTCAGCAACCATAGTC
CCGCCCCTAACTCCGCCCATCCCGCCCCTAACTCCGCCCAGTTCCGCCCATTCTCCGCCCCATGGCTGAC
TAATTTTTTTTATTTATGCAGAGGCCGAGGCCGCCTCGGCCTCTGAGCTATTCCAGAAGTAGTGAGGAGG
CTTTTTTGGAGGCCTAGGCTTTTGCAAAAAGCTTTCTAGAGGTACCACCGGAGCTTACCATGACCGAGTA
CAAGCCCACGGTGCGCCTCGCCACCCGCGACGACGTCCCCAGGGCCGTACGCACCCTCGCCGCCGCGTTC
GCCGACTACCCCGCCACGCGCCACACCGTCGATCCGGACCGCCACATCGAGCGGGTCACCGAGCTGCAAG
AACTCTTCCTCACGCGCGTCGGGCTCGACATCGGCAAGGTGTGGGTCGCGGACGACGGCGCCGCCGTGGC
GGTCTGGACCACGCCGGAGAGCGTCGAAGCGGGGGCGGTGTTCGCCGAGATCGGCCCGCGCATGGCCGAG
TTGAGCGGTTCCCGGCTGGCCGCGCAGCAACAGATGGAAGGCCTCCTGGCGCCGCACCGGCCCAAGGAGC
CCGCGTGGTTCCTGGCCACCGTCGGCGTCTCGCCCGACCACCAGGGCAAGGGTCTGGGCAGCGCCGTCGT
GCTCCCCGGAGTGGAGGCGGCCGAGCGCGCCGGGGTGCCCGCCTTCCTGGAGACCTCCGCGCCCCGCAAC
CTCCCCTTCTACGAGCGGCTCGGCTTCACCGTCACCGCCGACGTCGAGGTGCCCGAAGGACCGCGCACCT
GGTGCATGACCCGCAAGCCCGGTGCCAGTTAACGAATTCTAGATCTTGAGACAAATGGCAGTATTCATCC
ACAATTTTAAAAGAAAAGGGGGGATTGGGGGGTACAGTGCAGGGGAAAGAATAGTAGACATAATAGCAAC
AGACATACAAACTAAAGAATTACAAAAACAAATTACAAAAATTCAAAATTTTCGGGTTTATTACAGGGAC
AGCAGAGATCCACTTTGGCGCCGGCTCGAGGCCTGCAGGTGCAAAGATGGATAAAGTTTTAAACAGAGAG
GAATCTTTGCAGCTAATGGACCTTCTAGGTCTTGAAAGGAGTGGGAATTGGCTCCGGTGCCCGTCAGTGG
GCAGAGCGCACATCGCCCACAGTCCCCGAGAAGTTGGGGGGAGGGGTCGGCAATTGAACCGGTGCCTAGA
GAAGGTGGCGCGGGGTAAACTGGGAAAGTGATGTCGTGTACTGGCTCCGCCTTTTTCCCGAGGGTGGGGG
AGAACCGTATATAAGTGCAGTAGTCGCCGTGAACGTTCTTTTTCGCAACGGGTTTGCCGCCAGAACACAG
GTAAGTGCCGTGTGTGGTTCCCGCGGGCCTGGCCTCTTTACGGGTTATGGCCCTTGCGTGCCTTGAATTA
CTTCCACCTGGCTGCAGTACGTGATTCTTGATCCCGAGCTTCGGGTTGGAAGTGGGTGGGAGAGTTCGAG
GCCTTGCGCTTAAGGAGCCCCTTCGCCTCGTGCTTGAGTTGAGGCCTGGCCTGGGCGCTGGGGCCGCCGC
GTGCGAATCTGGTGGCACCTTCGCGCCTGTCTCGCTGCTTTCGATAAGTCTCTAGCCATTTAAAATTTTT
GATGACCTGCTGCGACGCTTTTTTTCTGGCAAGATAGTCTTGTAAATGCGGGCCAAGATCTGCACACTGG
TATTTCGGTTTTTGGGGCCGCGGGCGGCGACGGGGCCCGTGCGTCCCAGCGCACATGTTCGGCGAGGCGG
GGCCTGCGAGCGCGGCCACCGAGAATCGGACGGGGGTAGTCTCAAGCTGGCCGGCCTGCTCTGGTGCCTG
GCCTCGCGCCGCCGTGTATCGCCCCGCCCTGGGCGGCAAGGCTGGCCCGGTCGGCACCAGTTGCGTGAGC
GGAAAGATGGCCGCTTCCCGGCCCTGCTGCAGGGAGCTCAAAATGGAGGACGCGGCGCTCGGGAGAGCGG
GCGGGTGAGTCACCCACACAAAGGAAAAGGGCCTTTCCGTCCTCAGCCGTCGCTTCATGTGACTCCACGG
AGTACCGGGCGCCGTCCAGGCACCTCGATTAGTTCTCGAGCTTTTGGAGTACGTCGTCTTTAGGTTGGGG
GGAGGGGTTTTATGCGATGGAGTTTCCCCACACTGAGTGGGTGGAGACTGAAGTTAGGCCAGCTTGGCAC
TTGATGTAATTCTCCTTGGAATTTGCCCTTTTTGAGTTTGGATCTTGGTTCATTCTCAAGCCTCAGACAG
TGGTTCAAAGTTTTTTTCTTCCATTTCAGGTGTCGTGAGGCTAGCACCGCCACCATGACTGCAACCACAG
AAGTAGCAGATGATGAGGTTACTGAGGGGACTGTGACACAGATACAGATTTTGCAGAATGAGCAACTAGA
TGAAATATCTCCCTTGGGTAACGAGGAAGTTTCAGCAGTTAGCCAAGCATGGTTTACAACTAAAGAAGAT
AAGGATTCTCTGACTAATAAAGGACATAAATGGAAGCAGGGGATGTGGTCCAAGGAAGAAATTGATATTT
TGATGAACAATATTGAACGCTATCTTAAGGCACGCGGAATAAAAGATGCTACAGAAATCATCTTTGAGAT
GTCAAAAGACGAAAGAAAAGATTTCTACAGGACTATAGCATGGGGTCTGAACCGGCCTTTGTTTGCAGTT
TATAGAAGAGTGCTTCGCATGTATGATGACAGAAACCATGTGGGAAAATATACACCTGAAGAAATTGAGA
AGCTCAAGGAGCTCCGGATAAAGCATGGCAATGACTGGGCAACAATAGGGGCGGCGCTAGGAAGAAGTGC
ATCTTCTGTCAAAGATCGGTGCCGACTGATGAAGGATACTTGCAACACAGGGAAGTGGACAGAAGAAGAA
GAAAAGAGACTTGCAGAAGTGGTTCATGAGTTGACAAGCACTGAGCCAGGTGACATAGTCACACAGGGTG
TGTCTTGGGCAGCTGTGGCTGAACGAGTCGGTACCCGCTCAGAAAAGCAATGTCGTTCTAAATGGCTCAA
CTACCTGAATTGGAAACAGAGTGGGGGTACTGAATGGACCAAGGAAGATGAAATCAATCTCATCCTCAGG
ATAGCAGAACTTGATGTAGCTGATGAAAATGACATTAACTGGGATCTGTTAGCTGAGGGATGGAGTAGTG
TCCGTTCACCACAATGGCTACGAAGTAAATGGTGGACCATCAAAAGGCAAATTGCAAACCATAAGGATGT
TTCGTTCCCTGTCTTAATAAAAGGTCTTAAACAGTTACATGAGAACCAAAAAAACAACCCAACGCTTTTG
GAGAATAAATCAGGATCTGGAGTTCCAAACAGTAATACCAATTCCAGTGTGCAGCATGTTCAGATAAGAG
TTGCCCGCTTGGAAGATAATACAGCCATCTCTTCTAGCCCCATGGCAGCATTGCAGATTCCAGTCCAGAT
CACCCATGTTTCTTCAGCAGACTCTCCTGCTACCGTTGACTCAGAAACAATAACACTAAACAGTGGAACA
CTACAGACATTTGAGATTCTTCCCTCTTTCCATCTACAGCCCACTGGCACTCCAGGCACCTACCTACTTC
AAACAAGCTCAAGCCAAGGCCTTCCCCTAACTCTGACTGCTAGTCCCACAGTAACCCTGACAGCTGCTGC
TCCTGCTTCTCCTGAACAGATTATTGTTCATGCTTTATCCCCAGAACATTTGTTGAACACAAGTGATAAT
GTTACAGTGCAGTGTCACACACCAAGAGTCATCATTCAGACTGTTGCCACAGAGGACATCACTTCTTCCA
TATCCCAAGCAGAACTGACAGTCGATAGTGATATTCAGTCATCTGATTTTCCTGAGCCTCCAGACGCCCT
AGAAGCAGACACTTTCCCAGATGAAATTCATCACCCTAAGATGACTGTGGAGCCATCATTTAATGATGCT
CATGTATCCAAATTCAGTGACCAAAATAGCACAGAACTGATGAATAGTGTTATGGTCAGAACAGAAGAAG
AAATCTCTGACACCGACCTTAAACAAGAGGAATCACCCTCTGATTTAGCCAGTGCTTATGTTACTGAGGG
TTTAGAGTCTCCCACTATAGAAGAACAAGTTGATCAAACAATTGATGATGAAACAATACTTATCGTTCCT
TCACCACATGGCTTTATCCAGGCATCTGATGTTATAGATACTGAATCTGTCTTGCCTTTGACAACACTAA
CAGATCCCATACTCCAACATCATCAGGAAGAATCAAATATCATTGGATCATCCTTGGGCAGTCCTGTTTC
AGAAGATTCAAAGGATGTCGAAGATTTGGTAAACTGTCATTAGTAATGAACTAGTCCGTAACTTGAAAGT
ATTTCGATTTCTTGGCTTTATATATCTTGTGGAAAGGACGAACACCTGTGTTGTTGTTCTGACTCACGCG
TTAAGTCGACAATCAACCTCTGGATTACAAAATTTGTGAAAGATTGACTGGTATTCTTAACTATGTTGCT
CCTTTTACGCTATGTGGATACGCTGCTTTAATGCCTTTGTATCATGCTATTGCTTCCCGTATGGCTTTCA
TTTTCTCCTCCTTGTATAAATCCTGGTTGCTGTCTCTTTATGAGGAGTTGTGGCCCGTTGTCAGGCAACG
TGGCGTGGTGTGCACTGTGTTTGCTGACGCAACCCCCACTGGTTGGGGCATTGCCACCACCTGTCAGCTC
CTTTCCGGGACTTTCGCTTTCCCCCTCCCTATTGCCACGGCGGAACTCATCGCCGCCTGCCTTGCCCGCT
GCTGGACAGGGGCTCGGCTGTTGGGCACTGACAATTCCGTGGTGTTGTCGGGGAAATCATCGTCCTTTCC
TTGGCTGCTCGCCTGTGTTGCCACCTGGATTCTGCGCGGGACGTCCTTCTGCTACGTCCCTTCGGCCCTC
AATCCAGCGGACCTTCCTTCCCGCGGCCTGCTGCCGGCTCTGCGGCCTCTTCCGCGTCTTCGCCTTCGCC
CTCAGACGAGTCGGATCTCCCTTTGGGCCGCCTCCCCGCGTCGACTTTAAGACCAATGACTTACAAGGCA
GCTGTAGATCTTAGCCACTTTTTAAAAGAAAAGGGGGGACTGGAAGGGCTAATTCACTCCCAACGAAGAC
AAGATCTGCTTTTTGCTTGTACTGGGTCTCTCTGGTTAGACCAGATCTGAGCCTGGGAGCTCTCTGGCTA
ACTAGGGAACCCACTGCTTAAGCCTCAATAAAGCTTGCCTTGAGTGCTTCAAGTAGTGTGTGCCCGTCTG
TTGTGTGACTCTGGTAACTAGAGATCCCTCAGACCCTTTTAGTCAGTGTGGAAAATCTCTAGCAGTACGT
ATAGTAGTTCATGTCATCTTATTATTCAGTATTTATAACTTGCAAAGAAATGAATATCAGAGAGTGAGAG
GAACTTGTTTATTGCAGCTTATAATGGTTACAAATAAAGCAATAGCATCACAAATTTCACAAATAAAGCA
TTTTTTTCACTGCATTCTAGTTGTGGTTTGTCCAAACTCATCAATGTATCTTATCATGTCTGGCTCTAGC
TATCCCGCCCCTAACTCCGCCCATCCCGCCCCTAACTCCGCCCAGTTCCGCCCATTCTCCGCCCCATGGC
TGACTAATTTTTTTTATTTATGCAGAGGCCGAGGCCGCCTCGGCCTCTGAGCTATTCCAGAAGTAGTGAG
GAGGCTTTTTTGGAGGCCTAGGGACGTACCCAATTCGCCCTATAGTGAGTCGTATTACGCGCGCTCACTG
GCCGTCGTTTTACAACGTCGTGACTGGGAAAACCCTGGCGTTACCCAACTTAATCGCCTTGCAGCACATC
CCCCTTTCGCCAGCTGGCGTAATAGCGAAGAGGCCCGCACCGATCGCCCTTCCCAACAGTTGCGCAGCCT
GAATGGCGAATGGG
[124 nt withheld, positions 7715-7838]
C
[91 nt withheld, positions 7840-7930]
A
[49 nt withheld, positions 7932-7980]
CCTTTGACGTTGGAGTCCACGTTCTTT
[37 nt withheld, positions 8008-8044]
ACCCTATCTCGGTCTATTCTTTTGATTTATAAGGGATTTTGCCGATTTCGGCCTATTGGTTAAAAAATGA
GCTGATTTAACAAAAATTTAACGCGAATTTTAACAAAATATTAACGCTTACAATTTAGGTGGCACTTTTC
GGGGAAATGTGCGCGGAACCCCTATTTGTTTATTTTTCTAAATACATTCAAATATGTATCCGCTCATGAG
ACAATAACCCTGATAAATGCTTCAATAATATTGAAAAAGGAAGAGTATGAGTATTCAACATTTCCGTGTC
GCCCTTATTCCCTTTTTTGCGGCATTTTGCCTTCCTGTTTTTGCTCACCCAGAAACGCTGGTGAAAGTAA
AAGATGCTGAAGATCAGTTGGGTGCACGAGTGGGTTACATCGAACTGGATCTCAACAGCGGTAAGATCCT
TGAGAGTTTTCGCCCCGAAGAACGTTTTCCAATGATGAGCACTTTTAAAGTTCTGCTATGTGGCGCGGTA
TTATCCCGTATTGACGCCGGGCAAGAGCAACTCGGTCGCCGCATACACTATTCTCAGAATGACTTGGTTG
AGTACTCACCAGTCACAGAAAAGCATCTTACGGATGGCATGACAGTAAGAGAATTATGCAGTGCTGCCAT
AACCATGAGTGATAACACTGCGGCCAACTTACTTCTGACAACGATCGGAGGACCGAAGGAGCTAACCGCT
TTTTTGCACAACATGGGGGATCATGTAACTCGCCTTGATCGTTGGGAACCGGAGCTGAATGAAGCCATAC
CAAACGACGAGCGTGACACCACGATGCCTGTAGCAATGGCAACAACGTTGCGCAAACTATTAACTGGCGA
ACTACTTACTCTAGCTTCCCGGCAACAATTAATAGACTGGATGGAGGCGGATAAAGTTGCAGGACCACTT
CTGCGCTCGGCCCTTCCGGCTGGCTGGTTTATTGCTGATAAATCTGGAGCCGGTGAGCGTGGGTCTCGCG
GTATCATTGCAGCACTGGGGCCAGATGGTAAGCCCTCCCGTATCGTAGTTATCTACACGACGGGGAGTCA
GGCAACTATGGATGAACGAAATAGACAGATCGCTGAGATAGGTGCCTCACTGATTAAGCATTGGTAACTG
TCAGACCAAGTTTACTCATATATACTTTAGATTGATTTAAAACTTCATTTTTAATTTAAAAGGATCTAGG
TGAAGATCCTTTTTGATAATCTCATGACCAAAATCCCTTAACGTGAGTTTTCGTTCCACTGAGCGTCAGA
CCCCGTAGAAAAGATCAAAGGATCTTCTTGAGATCCTTTTTTTCTGCGCGTAATCTGCTGCTTGCAAACA
AAAAAACCACCGCTACCAGCGGTGGTTTGTTTGCCGGATCAAGAGCTACCAACTCTTTTTCCGAAGGTAA
CTGGCTTCAGCAGAGCGCAGATACCAAATACTGTTCTTCTAGTGTAGCCGTAGTTAGGCCACCACTTCAA
GAACTCTGTAGCACCGCCTACATACCTCGCTCTGCTAATCCTGTTACCAGTGGCTGCTGCCAGTGGCGAT
AAGTCGTGTCTTACCGGGTTGGACTCAAGACGATAGTTACCGGATAAGGCGCAGCGGTCGGGCTGAACGG
GGGGTTCGTGCACACAGCCCAGCTTGGAGCGAACGACCTACACCGAACTGAGATACCTACAGCGTGAGCT
ATGAGAAAGCGCCACGCTTCCCGAAGGGAGAAAGGCGGACAGGTATCCGGTAAGCGGCAGGGTCGGAACA
GGAGAGCGCACGAGGGAGCTTCCAGGGGGAAACGCCTGGTATCTTTATAGTCCTGTCGGGTTTCGCCACC
TCTGACTTGAGCGTCGATTTTTGTGATGCTCGTCAGGGGGGCGGAGCCTATGGAAAAACGCCAGCAACGC
GGCCTTTTTACGGTTCCTGGCCTTTTGCTGGCCTTTTGCTCACATGTTCTTTCCTGCGTTATCCCCTGAT
TCTGTGGATAACCGTATTACCGCCTTTGAGTGAGCTGATACCGCTCGCCGCAGCCGAACGACCGAGCGCA
GCGAGTCAGTGAGCGAGGAAGCGGAAGAGCGCCCAATACGCAAACCGCCTCTCCCCGCGCGTTGGCCGAT
TCATTAATGCAGCTGGCACGACAGGTTTCCCGACTGGAAAGCGGGCAGTGAGCGCAACGCAATTAATGTG
AGTTAGCTCACTCATTAGGCACCCCAGGCTTTACACTTTATGCTTCCGGCTCGTATGTTGTGTGGAATTG
TGAGCGGATAACAATTTCACACAGGAAACAGCTATGACCATGATTACGCCAAGCGCGCAATTAACCCTCA
CTAAAGGGAACAAAAGCTGGAGCTGCAAGC
