>Addgene plasmid #144134 | TFORF2607 | depositor partial sequence | sequence record 284526 | Insert
ACCGCCACCATGACTGCAACCACAGAAGTAGCAGATGATGAGGTTACTGAGGGGACTGTGACACAGATAC
AGATTTTGCAGAATGAGCAACTAGATGAAATATCTCCCTTGGGTAACGAGGAAGTTTCAGCAGTTAGCCA
AGCATGGTTTACAACTAAAGAAGATAAGGATTCTCTGACTAATAAAGGACATAAATGGAAGCAGGGGATG
TGGTCCAAGGAAGAAATTGATATTTTGATGAACAATATTGAACGCTATCTTAAGGCACGCGGAATAAAAG
ATGCTACAGAAATCATCTTTGAGATGTCAAAAGACGAAAGAAAAGATTTCTACAGGACTATAGCATGGGG
TCTGAACCGGCCTTTGTTTGCAGTTTATAGAAGAGTGCTTCGCATGTATGATGACAGAAACCATGTGGGA
AAATATACACCTGAAGAAATTGAGAAGCTCAAGGAGCTCCGGATAAAGCATGGCAATGACTGGGCAACAA
TAGGGGCGGCGCTAGGAAGAAGTGCATCTTCTGTCAAAGATCGGTGCCGACTGATGAAGGATACTTGCAA
CACAGGGAAGTGGACAGAAGAAGAAGAAAAGAGACTTGCAGAAGTGGTTCATGAGTTGACAAGCACTGAG
CCAGGTGACATAGTCACACAGGGTGTGTCTTGGGCAGCTGTGGCTGAACGAGTCGGTACCCGCTCAGAAA
AGCAATGTCGTTCTAAATGGCTCAACTACCTGAATTGGAAACAGAGTGGGGGTACTGAATGGACCAAGGA
AGATGAAATCAATCTCATCCTCAGGATAGCAGAACTTGATGTAGCTGATGAAAATGACATTAACTGGGAT
CTGTTAGCTGAGGGATGGAGTAGTGTCCGTTCACCACAATGGCTACGAAGTAAATGGTGGACCATCAAAA
GGCAAATTGCAAACCATAAGGATGTTTCGTTCCCTGTCTTAATAAAAGGTCTTAAACAGTTACATGAGAA
CCAAAAAAACAACCCAACGCTTTTGGAGAATAAATCAGGATCTGGAGTTCCAAACAGTAATACCAATTCC
AGTGTGCAGCATGTTCAGATAAGAGTTGCCCGCTTGGAAGATAATACAGCCATCTCTTCTAGCCCCATGG
CAGCATTGCAGATTCCAGTCCAGATCACCCATGTTTCTTCAGCAGACTCTCCTGCTACCGTTGACTCAGA
AACAATAACACTAAACAGTGGAACACTACAGACATTTGAGATTCTTCCCTCTTTCCATCTACAGCCCACT
GGCACTCCAGGCACCTACCTACTTCAAACAAGCTCAAGCCAAGGCCTTCCCCTAACTCTGACTGCTAGTC
CCACAGTAACCCTGACAGCTGCTGCTCCTGCTTCTCCTGAACAGATTATTGTTCATGCTTTATCCCCAGA
ACATTTGTTGAACACAAGTGATAATGTTACAGTGCAGTGTCACACACCAAGAGTCATCATTCAGACTGTT
GCCACAGAGGACATCACTTCTTCCATATCCCAAGCAGAACTGACAGTCGATAGTGATATTCAGTCATCTG
ATTTTCCTGAGCCTCCAGACGCCCTAGAAGCAGACACTTTCCCAGATGAAATTCATCACCCTAAGATGAC
TGTGGAGCCATCATTTAATGATGCTCATGTATCCAAATTCAGTGACCAAAATAGCACAGAACTGATGAAT
AGTGTTATGGTCAGAACAGAAGAAGAAATCTCTGACACCGACCTTAAACAAGAGGAATCACCCTCTGATT
TAGCCAGTGCTTATGTTACTGAGGGTTTAGAGTCTCCCACTATAGAAGAACAAGTTGATCAAACAATTGA
TGATGAAACAATACTTATCGTTCCTTCACCACATGGCTTTATCCAGGCATCTGATGTTATAGATACTGAA
TCTGTCTTGCCTTTGACAACACTAACAGATCCCATACTCCAACATCATCAGGAAGAATCAAATATCATTG
GATCATCCTTGGGCAGTCCTGTTTCAGAAGATTCAAAGGATGTCGAAGATTTGGTAAACTGTCATTAGTA
ATGAACTAGTCCGTAACTTGAAAGTATTTCGATTTCTTGGCTTTATATATCTTGTGGAAAGGACGAACAC
CTGTGTTGTTGTTCTGACTC
