>Addgene plasmid #144134 | TFORF2607 | depositor partial sequence | sequence record 284527 | Barcode
ACACCTGTGTTGTTGTTCTGACTC
